>Addgene plasmid #166464 | mEGFP-N1 YAPS127A- L325E | addgene full sequence | sequence record 330034 | Addgene NGS Result
CGTTACATAACTTACGGTAAATGGCCCGCCTGGCTGACCGCCCAACGACCCCCGCCCATTGACGTCAATA
ATGACGTATGTTCCCATAGTAACGCCAATAGGGACTTTCCATTGACGTCAATGGGTGGAGTATTTACGGT
AAACTGCCCACTTGGCAGTACATCAAGTGTATCATATGCCAAGTACGCCCCCTATTGACGTCAATGACGG
TAAATGGCCCGCCTGGCATTATGCCCAGTACATGACCTTATGGGACTTTCCTACTTGGCAGTACATCTAC
GTATTAGTCATCGCTATTACCATGGTGATGCGGTTTTGGCAGTACATCAATGGGCGTGGATAGCGGTTTG
ACTCACGGGGATTTCCAAGTCTCCACCCCATTGACGTCAATGGGAGTTTGTTTTGGCACCAAAATCAACG
GGACTTTCCAAAATGTCGTAACAACTCCGCCCCATTGACGCAAATGGGCGGTAGGCGTGTACGGTGGGAG
GTCTATATAAGCAGAGCTGGTTTAGTGAACCGTCAGATCCGCTAGCGCTACCGGACTCAGATCTCGAGCT
CAAGCTTCGAATTCATGGACCCCGGGCAGCAGCCGCCGCCTCAACCGGCCCCCCAGGGCCAAGGGCAGCC
GCCTTCGCAGCCCCCGCAGGGGCAGGGCCCGCCGTCCGGACCCGGGCAACCGGCACCCGCGGCGACCCAG
GCGGCGCCGCAGGCACCCCCCGCCGGGCATCAGATCGTGCACGTCCGCGGGGACTCGGAGACCGACCTGG
AGGCGCTCTTCAACGCCGTCATGAACCCCAAGACGGCCAACGTGCCCCAGACCGTGCCCATGAGGCTCCG
GAAGCTGCCCGACTCCTTCTTCAAGCCGCCGGAGCCCAAATCCCACTCCCGACAGGCCAGTACTGATGCA
GGCACTGCAGGAGCCCTGACTCCACAGCATGTTCGAGCTCATGCCTCTCCAGCTTCTCTGCAGTTGGGAG
CTGTTTCTCCTGGGACACTGACCCCCACTGGAGTAGTCTCTGGCCCAGCAGCTACACCCACAGCTCAGCA
TCTTCGACAGTCTTCTTTTGAGATACCTGATGATGTACCTCTGCCAGCAGGTTGGGAGATGGCAAAGACA
TCTTCTGGTCAGAGATACTTCTTAAATCACATCGATCAGACAACAACATGGCAGGACCCCAGGAAGGCCA
TGCTGTCCCAGATGAACGTCACAGCCCCCACCAGTCCACCAGTGCAGCAGAATATGATGAACTCGGCTTC
AGGTCCTCTTCCTGATGGATGGGAACAAGCCATGACTCAGGATGGAGAAATTTACTATATAAACCATAAG
AACAAGACCACCTCTTGGCTAGACCCAAGGCTTGACCCTCGTTTTGCCATGAACCAGAGAATCAGTCAGA
GTGCTCCAGTGAAACAGCCACCACCCCTGGCTCCCCAGAGCCCACAGGGAGGCGTCATGGGTGGCAGCAA
CTCCAACCAGCAGCAACAGATGCGACTGCAGCAACTGCAGATGGAGAAGGAGAGGCTGCGGCTGAAACAG
CAAGAAGAGCTTCGGCAGGAGTTAGCCCTGCGTAGCCAGTTACCAACACTGGAGCAGGATGGTGGGACTC
AAAATCCAGTGTCTTCTCCCGGGATGTCTCAGGAATTGAGAACAATGACGACCAATAGCTCAGATCCTTT
CCTTAACAGTGGCACCTATCACTCTCGAGATGAGAGTACAGACAGTGGACTAAGCATGAGCAGCTACAGT
GTCCCTCGAACCCCAGATGACTTCCTGAACAGTGTGGATGAGATGGATACAGGTGATACTATCAACCAAA
GCACCCTGCCCTCACAGCAGAACCGTTTCCCAGACTACCTTGAAGCCATTCCTGGGACAAATGTGGACCT
TGGAACACTGGAAGGAGATGGAATGAACATAGAAGGAGAGGAGCTGATGCCAAGTCTGCAGGAAGCTTTG
AGTTCTGACATCCTTAATGACATGGAGTCTGTTTTGGCTGCCACCAAGCTAGATAAAGAAAGCTTTCTTA
CATGGTTAGGTGGAGGCGGGTCTCCACCGGTCGCCACCATGGTGAGCAAGGGCGAGGAGCTGTTCACCGG
GGTGGTGCCCATCCTGGTCGAGCTGGACGGCGACGTAAACGGCCACAAGTTCAGCGTGTCCGGCGAGGGC
GAGGGCGATGCCACCTACGGCAAGCTGACCCTGAAGTTCATCTGCACCACCGGCAAGCTGCCCGTGCCCT
GGCCCACCCTCGTGACCACCCTGACCTACGGCGTGCAGTGCTTCAGCCGCTACCCCGACCACATGAAGCA
GCACGACTTCTTCAAGTCCGCCATGCCCGAAGGCTACGTCCAGGAGCGCACCATCTTCTTCAAGGACGAC
GGCAACTACAAGACCCGCGCCGAGGTGAAGTTCGAGGGCGACACCCTGGTGAACCGCATCGAGCTGAAGG
GCATCGACTTCAAGGAGGACGGCAACATCCTGGGGCACAAGCTGGAGTACAACTACAACAGCCACAACGT
CTATATCATGGCCGACAAGCAGAAGAACGGCATCAAGGTGAACTTCAAGATCCGCCACAACATCGAGGAC
GGCAGCGTGCAGCTCGCCGACCACTACCAGCAGAACACCCCCATCGGCGACGGCCCCGTGCTGCTGCCCG
ACAACCACTACCTGAGCACCCAGTCCAAGCTGAGCAAAGACCCCAACGAGAAGCGCGATCACATGGTCCT
GCTGGAGTTCGTGACCGCCGCCGGGATCACTCTCGGCATGGACGAGCTGTACAAGTAAAGCGGCCGCGAC
TCTAGATCATAATCAGCCATACCACATTTGTAGAGGTTTTACTTGCTTTAAAAAACCTCCCACACCTCCC
CCTGAACCTGAAACATAAAATGAATGCAATTGTTGTTGTTAACTTGTTTATTGCAGCTTATAATGGTTAC
AAATAAAGCAATAGCATCACAAATTTCACAAATAAAGCATTTTTTTCACTGCATTCTAGTTGTGGTTTGT
CCAAACTCATCAATGTATCTTAAGGCGTAAATTGTAAGCGTTAATATTTTGTTAAAATTCGCGTTAAATT
TTTGTTAAATCAGCTCATTTTTTAACCAATAGGCCGAAATCGGCAAAATCCCTTATAAATCAAAAGAATA
GACCGAGATAGGGT
[37 nt withheld, positions 3165-3201]
AAAGAACGTGGACTCCAACGTCAAAGG
[49 nt withheld, positions 3229-3277]
T
[91 nt withheld, positions 3279-3369]
G
[124 nt withheld, positions 3371-3494]
CAGGTGGCACTTTTCGGGGAAATGTGCGCGGAACCCCTATTTGTTTATTTTTCTAAATACATTCAAATAT
GTATCCGCTCATGAGACAATAACCCTGATAAATGCTTCAATAATATTGAAAAAGGAAGAGTCCTGAGGCG
GAAAGAACCAGCTGTGGAATGTGTGTCAGTTAGGGTGTGGAAAGTCCCCAGGCTCCCCAGCAGGCAGAAG
TATGCAAAGCATGCATCTCAATTAGTCAGCAACCAGGTGTGGAAAGTCCCCAGGCTCCCCAGCAGGCAGA
AGTATGCAAAGCATGCATCTCAATTAGTCAGCAACCATAGTCCCGCCCCTAACTCCGCCCATCCCGCCCC
TAACTCCGCCCAGTTCCGCCCATTCTCCGCCCCATGGCTGACTAATTTTTTTTATTTATGCAGAGGCCGA
GGCCGCCTCGGCCTCTGAGCTATTCCAGAAGTAGTGAGGAGGCTTTTTTGGAGGCCTAGGCTTTTGCAAA
GATCGATCAAGAGACAGGATGAGGATCGTTTCGCATGATTGAACAAGATGGATTGCACGCAGGTTCTCCG
GCCGCTTGGGTGGAGAGGCTATTCGGCTATGACTGGGCACAACAGACAATCGGCTGCTCTGATGCCGCCG
TGTTCCGGCTGTCAGCGCAGGGGCGCCCGGTTCTTTTTGTCAAGACCGACCTGTCCGGTGCCCTGAATGA
ACTGCAAGACGAGGCAGCGCGGCTATCGTGGCTGGCCACGACGGGCGTTCCTTGCGCAGCTGTGCTCGAC
GTTGTCACTGAAGCGGGAAGGGACTGGCTGCTATTGGGCGAAGTGCCGGGGCAGGATCTCCTGTCATCTC
ACCTTGCTCCTGCCGAGAAAGTATCCATCATGGCTGATGCAATGCGGCGGCTGCATACGCTTGATCCGGC
TACCTGCCCATTCGACCACCAAGCGAAACATCGCATCGAGCGAGCACGTACTCGGATGGAAGCCGGTCTT
GTCGATCAGGATGATCTGGACGAAGAGCATCAGGGGCTCGCGCCAGCCGAACTGTTCGCCAGGCTCAAGG
CGAGCATGCCCGACGGCGAGGATCTCGTCGTGACCCATGGCGATGCCTGCTTGCCGAATATCATGGTGGA
AAATGGCCGCTTTTCTGGATTCATCGACTGTGGCCGGCTGGGTGTGGCGGACCGCTATCAGGACATAGCG
TTGGCTACCCGTGATATTGCTGAAGAGCTTGGCGGCGAATGGGCTGACCGCTTCCTCGTGCTTTACGGTA
TCGCCGCTCCCGATTCGCAGCGCATCGCCTTCTATCGCCTTCTTGACGAGTTCTTCTGAGCGGGACTCTG
GGGTTCGAAATGACCGACCAAGCGACGCCCAACCTGCCATCACGAGATTTCGATTCCACCGCCGCCTTCT
ATGAAAGGTTGGGCTTCGGAATCGTTTTCCGGGACGCCGGCTGGATGATCCTCCAGCGCGGGGATCTCAT
GCTGGAGTTCTTCGCCCACCCTAGGGGGAGGCTAACTGAAACACGGAAGGAGACAATACCGGAAGGAACC
CGCGCTATGACGGCAATAAAAAGACAGAATAAAACGCACGGTGTTGGGTCGTTTGTTCATAAACGCGGGG
TTCGGTCCCAGGGCTGGCACTCTGTCGATACCCCACCGAGACCCCATTGGGGCCAATACGCCCGCGTTTC
TTCCTTTTCCCCACCCCACCCCCCAAGTTCGGGTGAAGGCCCAGGGCTCGCAGCCAACGTCGGGGCGGCA
GGCCCTGCCATAGCCTCAGGTTACTCATATATACTTTAGATTGATTTAAAACTTCATTTTTAATTTAAAA
GGATCTAGGTGAAGATCCTTTTTGATAATCTCATGACCAAAATCCCTTAACGTGAGTTTTCGTTCCACTG
AGCGTCAGACCCCGTAGAAAAGATCAAAGGATCTTCTTGAGATCCTTTTTTTCTGCGCGTAATCTGCTGC
TTGCAAACAAAAAAACCACCGCTACCAGCGGTGGTTTGTTTGCCGGATCAAGAGCTACCAACTCTTTTTC
CGAAGGTAACTGGCTTCAGCAGAGCGCAGATACCAAATACTGTTCTTCTAGTGTAGCCGTAGTTAGGCCA
CCACTTCAAGAACTCTGTAGCACCGCCTACATACCTCGCTCTGCTAATCCTGTTACCAGTGGCTGCTGCC
AGTGGCGATAAGTCGTGTCTTACCGGGTTGGACTCAAGACGATAGTTACCGGATAAGGCGCAGCGGTCGG
GCTGAACGGGGGGTTCGTGCACACAGCCCAGCTTGGAGCGAACGACCTACACCGAACTGAGATACCTACA
GCGTGAGCTATGAGAAAGCGCCACGCTTCCCGAAGGGAGAAAGGCGGACAGGTATCCGGTAAGCGGCAGG
GTCGGAACAGGAGAGCGCACGAGGGAGCTTCCAGGGGGAAACGCCTGGTATCTTTATAGTCCTGTCGGGT
TTCGCCACCTCTGACTTGAGCGTCGATTTTTGTGATGCTCGTCAGGGGGGCGGAGCCTATGGAAAAACGC
CAGCAACGCGGCCTTTTTACGGTTCCTGGCCTTTTGCTGGCCTTTTGCTCACATGTTCTTTCCTGCGTTA
TCCCCTGATTCTGTGGATAACCGTATTACCGCCATGCATTAGTTATTAATAGTAATCAATTACGGGGTCA
TTAGTTCATAGCCCATATATGGAGTTCCG
Features (pLannotate 1.2.2; 16 found; start..end, strand, type, name):
      1..304     +  enhancer       CMV enhancer: human cytomegalovirus immediate early enhancer
    305..508     +  promoter       CMV promoter: human cytomegalovirus (CMV) immediate early promoter
    531..574     +  misc_feature   MCS (fragment): multiple cloning site
    575..2038    +  CDS            YAP1: YAP1_HUMAN - Also known as YAP65. Experimental evidence at protein level: Swiss-Prot protein existence level 1. [Isoform 3]: Activates the C-terminal fragment (CTF) of ERBB4 (isoform 3). From Homo sapiens (Human).
   2069..2788    +  CDS            mEGFP: enhanced GFP with monomerizing A206K mutation (Zacharias et al., 2002) mammalian codon-optimized
   2805..2888    +  CDS            large T antigen (fragment): large T antigen from SV40 (simian virus 40)
   2911..3032    +  polyA_signal   SV40 poly(A) signal: SV40 polyadenylation signal
   3066..3494    -  rep_origin     f1 ori (sequence partly withheld): f1 bacteriophage origin of replication; arrow indicates direction of (+) strand synthesis
   3521..3625    +  promoter       AmpR promoter: bla
   3627..3984    +  promoter       SV40 promoter: SV40 enhancer and early promoter
   4019..4813    +  CDS            NeoR/KanR: aminoglycoside phosphotransferase from Tn5; aph(3')-II (or nptII); confers resistance to neomycin, kanamycin, and G418 (Geneticin®)
   4834..4986    +  CDS            ble (fragment): BLE_KLEPN - Experimental evidence at protein level: Swiss-Prot protein existence level 1. Binding protein with a strong affinity to the bleomycin family of antibiotics. Binds to CL990; an antimitotic-antibiotic compound. From Klebsiella pneumoniae.
   5045..5092    +  polyA_signal   HSV TK poly(A) signal: herpes simplex virus thymidine kinase polyadenylation signal (Cole and Stacy, 1985)
   5183..5199    -  polyA_signal   bGH poly(A) signal (fragment): bovine growth hormone polyadenylation signal
   5421..6009    +  rep_origin     ori: high-copy-number ColE1/pMB1/pBR322/pUC origin of replication
   6124..6183    +  enhancer       CMV enhancer (fragment): human cytomegalovirus immediate early enhancer
