[The description below was written by a language model from this plasmid's Addgene catalogue record and pLannotate feature annotations shown in this document.]
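Description:
mEGFP-N1 YAPS127A- L325E is a 6,183 nt mammalian expression plasmid built on the mEGFP-N1 backbone. It carries human YAP1 with two point mutations, S127A and L325E, fused in frame to monomeric EGFP. In the annotated sequence the CMV immediate early enhancer and promoter sit upstream of a residual fragment of the multiple cloning site. The YAP1 coding sequence follows, and after a short linker comes mEGFP, the A206K monomerizing variant of enhanced GFP. The fluorescent protein is therefore at the C-terminus of YAP, as expected for an N1-type vector. Transcripts are terminated by an SV40 polyadenylation signal. The small large T antigen fragment annotated just before that signal is part of this SV40-derived 3' region rather than a separate payload. The insert was assembled by Gibson cloning.

The plasmid replicates in E. coli from a high-copy ColE1/pUC-type origin and also carries an f1 phage origin. Selection relies on a single NeoR/KanR (aph(3')-II) gene with tandem promoters. A bacterial bla promoter gives kanamycin resistance in bacteria. The SV40 enhancer/early promoter, paired with an HSV TK polyadenylation signal, allows G418 selection of transfected mammalian cells. The short ble and bGH poly(A) fragments appear to be backbone remnants or annotation matches rather than working elements.

The stated purpose is to express the mEGFP–YAP S127A L325E fusion, which lets the mutant protein be visualized in live or fixed cells. S127 is generally known as a LATS kinase phosphorylation site whose loss favours nuclear, active YAP. The record does not say what L325E does. The associated publication concerns interferon-gamma-induced YAP phase separation and tumor resistance to anti-PD-1 immunotherapy, so the construct was presumably used to study YAP localization or condensate formation in that setting.
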