Addgene plasmid #166464: mEGFP-N1 YAPS127A- L325E
Purpose: Expresses fusion of mEGFP and YAPS127A- L325E
Depositing lab: Shuguo Sun. Depositing organization: Huazhong University of Science & Technology. Publication: Interferon-gamma induces tumor resistance to anti-PD-1 immunotherapy by promoting YAP phase separation. Yu M, Peng Z, Qin M, Liu Y, Wang J, Zhang C, Lin J, Dong T, Wang L, Li S, Yang Y, Xu S, Guo W, Zhang X, Shi M, Peng H, Luo X, Zhang H, Zhang L, Li Y, Yang XP, Sun S. Mol Cell. 2021 Feb 13. pii: S1097-2765(21)00010-1. doi: 10.1016/j.molcel.2021.01.010. PubMed 33606996.
Backbone
  Vector backbone: mEGFP-N1
  Vector type: Mammalian Expression
Growth in bacteria
  Bacterial resistance: Kanamycin, 50 μg/mL
  Growth temperature: 37°C
  Growth strain: DH5alpha
  Copy number: High Copy
Gene/Insert
  Gene/Insert name: mEGFP, YAPS127A- L325E
  Species: H. sapiens (human)
  Mutation: YAPS127A- L325E
  Entrez Gene: YAP1 (a.k.a. COB1, YAP, YAP-1, YAP2, YAP65, YKI)
  Cloning method: Gibson Cloning
Terms and licenses: Academic/Nonprofit Terms; Industry Terms: Not Available to Industry
How to cite: mEGFP-N1 YAPS127A- L325E was a gift from Shuguo Sun (Addgene plasmid # 166464 ; http://n2t.net/addgene:166464 ; RRID:Addgene_166464)
